Addgene plasmid #85001: E2-Crimson-FKBP(L)
Purpose: Expresses E2-Crimson-FKBP(L)
Depositing lab: Benjamin Glick. Depositing organization: University of Chicago. Publication: An improved reversibly dimerizing mutant of the FK506-binding protein FKBP. Barrero JJ, Papanikou E, Casler JC, Day KJ, Glick BS. Cell Logist. 2016 Jun 24;6(3):e1204848. eCollection 2016 Jul-Sep. 1204848 PubMed 27738551.
Backbone
  Vector backbone: YIplac204
  Total vector size (bp): 5102
  Vector type: Yeast Expression
Growth in bacteria
  Bacterial resistance: Ampicillin, 100 μg/mL
  Growth temperature: 37°C
  Growth strain: DH5alpha
  Copy number: Unknown
Gene/Insert
  Gene/Insert name: E2-Crimson-FKBP(L)
Terms and licenses: Academic/Nonprofit Terms; Industry Terms: Not Available to Industry
How to cite: E2-Crimson-FKBP(L) was a gift from Benjamin Glick (Addgene plasmid # 85001 ; http://n2t.net/addgene:85001 ; RRID:Addgene_85001)
