[The description below was written by a language model from this plasmid's Addgene catalogue record and pLannotate feature annotations shown in this document.]
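Description:
E2-Crimson-FKBP(L) is a 5.1 kb yeast expression plasmid built on YIplac204, an integrating vector for Saccharomyces cerevisiae. Consistent with that backbone, the feature table shows no yeast replication origin (no 2μ or CEN/ARS element), so stable maintenance in yeast depends on chromosomal integration, with the TRP1 gene and its native promoter providing selection by tryptophan prototrophy in trp1 hosts. In E. coli the plasmid is propagated through a high-copy ColE1/pUC-type origin and selected with ampicillin via the β-lactamase gene. Short remnants of rop, bom, lacI and the lac promoter/operator region are carryovers from the cloning backbone and have no stated role in the payload.

The payload is a fusion open reading frame in which E2-Crimson, a rapidly maturing, tetrameric far-red fluorescent protein derived from Discosoma, is followed closely by an FKBP12-derived domain and then the CYC1 transcription terminator. The automated annotation matches the FKBP segment to DmrD, the self-dimerizing F36M mutant whose association can be reversed by ligand binding. The construct name, FKBP(L), and the associated publication on an improved reversibly dimerizing FKBP mutant suggest that this is a related variant, but the record does not spell out its exact substitution. Linking a tetrameric fluorescent protein to a dimerizing domain would be expected to yield fluorescent assemblies that can be dissolved by adding ligand, which makes the construct suitable for evaluating reversible dimerization in living yeast. The promoter driving the fusion is not annotated. About 500 bp of unannotated sequence lie upstream of E2-Crimson, and the record does not identify what they contain.
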