Features (pLannotate 1.2.2; 14 found; start..end, strand, type, name):
    183..771     -  rep_origin     ori: high-copy-number ColE1/pMB1/pBR322/pUC origin of replication
    942..1802    -  CDS            AmpR: β-lactamase; bla; confers resistance to ampicillin, carbenicillin, and related antibiotics
   1803..1907    -  promoter       AmpR promoter: bla
   1995..2096    +  promoter       TRP1 promoter: S. cerevisiae TRP1
   2097..2768    +  CDS            TRP1: TRPF_YEAST - Experimental evidence at protein level: Swiss-Prot protein existence level 1. From Saccharomyces cerevisiae (strain ATCC 204508 / S288c) (Baker's yeast).
   2861..2896    +  CDS            rop (fragment): Rop protein, which maintains plasmids at low copy number; rop
   2998..3097    +  misc_feature   bom (fragment): basis of mobility region from pBR322
   3596..4270    +  CDS            E2-Crimson: E2-Crimson is a basic (constitutively fluorescent) far red fluorescent protein published in 2009, derived from Discosoma sp.. It is reported to be a rapidly-maturing tetramer with low acid sensitivity.
   4283..4603    +  CDS            DmrD: dimeric F36M mutant of FK506-binding protein FKBP12 dimerization can be reversed by ligand binding
   4617..4864    +  terminator     CYC1 terminator: S. cerevisiae CYC1; transcription terminator for CYC1
   4907..4923    -  protein_bind   lac operator: The lac repressor binds to the lac operator to inhibit transcription in E. coli. This inhibition can be relieved by adding lactose or isopropyl-β-D-thiogalactopyranoside (IPTG). lac repressor encoded by lacI
   4931..4961    -  promoter       lac promoter: promoter for the E. coli lac operon
   4976..4997    -  protein_bind   CAP binding site: CAP binding activates transcription in the presence of cAMP. E. coli catabolite activator protein
   5010..5102    -  CDS            lacI (fragment): lac repressor; lacI; The lac repressor binds to the lac operator to inhibit transcription in E. coli. This inhibition can be relieved by adding lactose or isopropyl-β-D-thiogalactopyranoside (IPTG).
>Addgene plasmid #85001 | E2-Crimson-FKBP(L) | depositor full sequence | sequence record 163665 | E2-Crimson-FKBP(L) sequence 5102 bps
TCTTCCGCTTCCTCGCTCACTGACTCGCTGCGCTCGGTCGTTCGGCTGCGGCGAGCGGTATCAGCTCACT
CAAAGGCGGTAATACGGTTATCCACAGAATCAGGGGATAACGCAGGAAAGAACATGTGAGCAAAAGGCCA
GCAAAAGGCCAGGAACCGTAAAAAGGCCGCGTTGCTGGCGTTTTTCCATAGGCTCCGCCCCCCTGACGAG
CATCACAAAAATCGACGCTCAAGTCAGAGGTGGCGAAACCCGACAGGACTATAAAGATACCAGGCGTTTC
CCCCTGGAAGCTCCCTCGTGCGCTCTCCTGTTCCGACCCTGCCGCTTACCGGATACCTGTCCGCCTTTCT
CCCTTCGGGAAGCGTGGCGCTTTCTCATAGCTCACGCTGTAGGTATCTCAGTTCGGTGTAGGTCGTTCGC
TCCAAGCTGGGCTGTGTGCACGAACCCCCCGTTCAGCCCGACCGCTGCGCCTTATCCGGTAACTATCGTC
TTGAGTCCAACCCGGTAAGACACGACTTATCGCCACTGGCAGCAGCCACTGGTAACAGGATTAGCAGAGC
GAGGTATGTAGGCGGTGCTACAGAGTTCTTGAAGTGGTGGCCTAACTACGGCTACACTAGAAGGACAGTA
TTTGGTATCTGCGCTCTGCTGAAGCCAGTTACCTTCGGAAAAAGAGTTGGTAGCTCTTGATCCGGCAAAC
AAACCACCGCTGGTAGCGGTGGTTTTTTTGTTTGCAAGCAGCAGATTACGCGCAGAAAAAAAGGATCTCA
AGAAGATCCTTTGATCTTTTCTACGGGGTCTGACGCTCAGTGGAACGAAAACTCACGTTAAGGGATTTTG
GTCATGAGATTATCAAAAAGGATCTTCACCTAGATCCTTTTAAATTAAAAATGAAGTTTTAAATCAATCT
AAAGTATATATGAGTAAACTTGGTCTGACAGTTACCAATGCTTAATCAGTGAGGCACCTATCTCAGCGAT
CTGTCTATTTCGTTCATCCATAGTTGCCTGACTCCCCGTCGTGTAGATAACTACGATACGGGAGGGCTTA
CCATCTGGCCCCAGTGCTGCAATGATACCGCGAGACCCACGCTCACCGGCTCCAGATTTATCAGCAATAA
ACCAGCCAGCCGGAAGGGCCGAGCGCAGAAGTGGTCCTGCAACTTTATCCGCCTCCATCCAGTCTATTAA
TTGTTGCCGGGAAGCTAGAGTAAGTAGTTCGCCAGTTAATAGTTTGCGCAACGTTGTTGCCATTGCTACA
GGCATCGTGGTGTCACGCTCGTCGTTTGGTATGGCTTCATTCAGCTCCGGTTCCCAACGATCAAGGCGAG
TTACATGATCCCCCATGTTGTGCAAAAAAGCGGTTAGCTCCTTCGGTCCTCCGATCGTTGTCAGAAGTAA
GTTGGCCGCAGTGTTATCACTCATGGTTATGGCAGCACTGCATAATTCTCTTACTGTCATGCCATCCGTA
AGATGCTTTTCTGTGACTGGTGAGTACTCAACCAAGTCATTCTGAGAATAGTGTATGCGGCGACCGAGTT
GCTCTTGCCCGGCGTCAATACGGGATAATACCGCGCCACATAGCAGAACTTTAAAAGTGCTCATCATTGG
AAAACGTTCTTCGGGGCGAAAACTCTCAAGGATCTTACCGCTGTTGAGATCCAGTTCGATGTAACCCACT
CGTGCACCCAACTGATCTTCAGCATCTTTTACTTTCACCAGCGTTTCTGGGTGAGCAAAAACAGGAAGGC
AAAATGCCGCAAAAAAGGGAATAAGGGCGACACGGAAATGTTGAATACTCATACTCTTCCTTTTTCAATA
TTATTGAAGCATTTATCAGGGTTATTGTCTCATGAGCGGATACATATTTGAATGTATTTAGAAAAATAAA
CAAATAGGGGTTCCGCGCACATTTCCCCGAAAAGTGCCACCTGACGTCTAAGAAACCATTATTATCATGA
CATTAACCTATAAAAATAGGCGTATCACGAGGCCAATTCGGTCGAAAAAAGAAAAGGAGAGGGCCAAGAG
GGAGGGCATTGGTGACTATTGAGCACGTGAGTATACGTGATTAAGCACACAAAGGCAGCTTGGAGTATGT
CTGTTATTAATTTCACAGGTAGTTCTGGTCCATTGGTGAAAGTTTGCGGCTTGCAGAGCACAGAGGCCGC
AGAATGTGCACTAGATTCCGATGCTGACTTGCTGGGTATTATATGTGTGCCCAATAGAAAGAGAACAATT
GACCCGGTTATTGCAAGGAAAATTTCAAGTCTTGTAAAAGCATATAAAAATAGTTCAGGCACTCCGAAAT
ACTTGGTTGGCGTGTTTCGTAATCAACCTAAGGAGGATGTTTTGGCTCTGGTCAATGATTACGGCATTGA
TATCGTCCAACTGCATGGAGATGAGTCGTGGCAAGAATACCAAGAGTTCCTCGGTTTGCCAGTTATTAAA
AGACTCGTATTTCCAAAAGACTGCAACATACTACTCAGTGCAGCTTCACAGAAACCTCATTCGTTTATTC
CCTTGTTTGATTCAGAAGCAGGTGGGACAGGTGAACTTTTGGATTGGAACTCGATTTCTGACTGGGTTGG
AAGGCAAGAGAGCCCCGAGAGCTTACATTTTATGTTAGCTGGTGGACTGACGCCAGAAAATGTTGGTGAT
GCGCTTAGATTAAATGGCGTTATTGGTGTTGATGTAAGCGGAGGTGTGGAGACAAATGGTGTAAAAGACT
CTAACAAAATAGCAAATTTCGTCAAAAATGCTAAGAAATAGGTTATTACTGAGTAGTATTTATTTAAGTA
TTGTTTGTGCACTTGCCTGCAAGCCTTTTGAAAAGCAAGCATAAAAGATCGCCCTTTCGTCTCGCGCGTT
TCGGTGATGACGGTGAAAACCTCTGACACATGCAGCTCCCGGAGACGGTCACAGCTTGTCTGTAAGCGGA
TGCCGGGAGCAGACAAGCCCGTCAGGGCGCGTCAGCGGGTGTTGGCGGGTGTCGGGGCTGGCTTAACTAT
GCGGCATCAGAGCAGATTGTACTGAGAGTGCACCATATGCGGTGTGAAATACCGCACAGATGCGTAAGGA
GAAAATACCGCATCAGGCGGACCTTAATACATTCAGACACTTCTGCGGTATCACCCTACTTATTCCCTTC
GAGATTATATCTAGGAACCCATCAGGTTGGTGGAAGATTACCCGTTCTAAGACTTTTCAGCTTCCTCTAT
TGATGTTACACCTGGACACCCCTTTTCTGGCATCCAGTTTTTAATCTTCAGTGGCATGTGAGATTCTCCG
AAATTAATTAAAGCAATCACACAATTCTCTCGGATACCACCTCGGTTGAAACTGACAGGTGGTTTGTTAC
GCATGCTAATGCAAAGGAGCCTATATACCTTTGGCTCGGCTGCTGTAACAGGGAATATAAAGGGCAGCAT
AATTTAGGAGTTTAGTGAACTTGCAACATTTACTATTTTCCCTTCTTACGTAAATATTTTTCTTTTTAAT
TCTAAATCAATCTTTTTCAATTTTTTGTTTGTATTCTTTTCTTGCTTAAATCTATAACTACAAAAAACAC
ATACATAAACTAAAAGAATTCAAAAATGGATAGCACTGAGAACGTCATCAAGCCCTTCATGCGCTTCAAG
GTGCACATGGAGGGCTCCGTGAACGGCCACGAGTTCGAGATCGAGGGCGTGGGCGAGGGCAAGCCCTACG
AGGGCACCCAGACCGCCAAGCTGCAAGTGACCAAGGGCGGCCCCCTGCCCTTCGCCTGGGACATCCTGTC
CCCCCAGTTCTTCTACGGCTCCAAGGCGTACATCAAGCACCCCGCCGACATCCCCGACTACCTCAAGCAG
TCCTTCCCCGAGGGCTTCAAGTGGGAGCGCGTGATGAACTTCGAGGACGGCGGCGTGGTGACCGTGACCC
AGGACTCCTCCCTGCAGGACGGCACCCTCATCTACCACGTGAAGTTCATCGGCGTGAACTTCCCCTCCGA
CGGCCCCGTAATGCAGAAGAAGACTCTGGGCTGGGAGCCCTCCACTGAGCGCAACTACCCCCGCGACGGC
GTGCTGAAGGGCGAGAACCACATGGCGCTGAAGCTGAAGGGCGGCGGCCACTACCTGTGTGAGTTCAAGT
CCATCTACATGGCCAAGAAGCCCGTGAAGCTGCCCGGCTACCACTACGTGGACTACAAGCTCGACATCAC
CTCCCACAACGAGGACTACACCGTGGTGGAGCAGTACGAGCGCGCCGAGGCCCGCCACCACCTGTTCCAG
GGATCCTCTAGAGGAGTGCAGGTGGAAACCATCTCCCCAGGAGACGGGCGCACCTTCCCCAAGCGCGGCC
AGACCTGCGTGGTGCACTACACCGGGATGCTTGAAGATGGAAAGAAACTAGATTCCTCCCGGGACAGAAA
CAAGCCCTTTAAGTTTATGCTAGGCAAGCAGGAGGTGATCCGAGGCTGGGAAGAAGGGGTTGCCCAGATG
AGTGTGGGTCAGAGAGCCAAACTGACTATATCTCCAGATTATGCCTATGGTGCCACTGGGCACCCAGGCA
TCATCCCACCACATGCCACTCTCGTCTTCGATGTGGAGCTTCTAAAACTGGAATAAACTAGAGTCATCAT
GTAATTAGTTATGTCACGCTTACATTCACGCCCTCCCCCCACATCCGCTCTAACCGAAAAGGAAGGAGTT
AGACAACCTGAAGTCTAGGTCCCTATTTATTTTTTTATAGTTATGTTAGTATTAAGAACGTTATTTATAT
TTCAAATTTTTCTTTTTTTTCTGTACAGACGCGTGTACGCATGTAACATTATACTGAAAACCTTGCTTGA
GAAGGTTTTGGGACGCTCGAAGGCTTTAATTTGCAAGCTTGGCGTAATCATGGTCATAGCTGTTTCCTGT
GTGAAATTGTTATCCGCTCACAATTCCACACAACATACGAGCCGGAAGCATAAAGTGTAAAGCCTGGGGT
GCCTAATGAGTGAGCTAACTCACATTAATTGCGTTGCGCTCACTGCCCGCTTTCCAGTCGGGAAACCTGT
CGTGCCAGCTGCATTAATGAATCGGCCAACGCGCGGGGAGAGGCGGTTTGCGTATTGGGCGC
