>Addgene plasmid #85001 | E2-Crimson-FKBP(L) | addgene partial sequence | sequence record 167688 | CYC1 5'-GCGTGAATGTAAGCGTGAC-3'
TTATTCCAGTTTTAGAAGCTCCACATCGAAGACGAGAGTGGCATGTGGTGGGATGATGCCTGGGTGCCCA
GTGGCACCATAGGCATAATCTGGAGATATAGTCAGTTTGGCTCTCTGACCCACACTCATCTGGGCAACCC
CTTCTTCCCAGCCTCGGATCACCTCCTGCTTGCCTAGCATAAACTTAAAGGGCTTGTTTCTGTCCCGGGA
GGAATCTAGTTTCTTTCCATCTTCAAGCATCCCGGTGTAGTGCACCACGCAGGTCTGGCCGCGCTTGGGG
AAGGTGCGCCCGTCTCCTGGGGAGATGGTTTCCACCTGCACTCCTCTAGAGGATCCCTGGAACAGGTGGT
GGCGGGCCTCGGCGCGCTCGTACTGCTCCACCACGGTGTAGTCCTCGTTGTGGGAGGTGATGTCGAGCTT
GTAGTCCACGTAGTGGTAGCCGGGCAGCTTCACGGGCTTCTTGGCCATGTAGATGGACTTGAACTCACAC
AGGTAGTGGCCGCCGCCCTTCAGCTTCAGCGCCATGTGGTTCTCGCCCTTCAGCACGCCGTCGCGGGGGT
AGTTGCGCTCAGTGGAGGGCTCCCAGCCCAGAGTCTTCTTCTGCATTACGGGGCCGTCGGAGGGGAAGTT
CACGCCGATGAACTTCACGTGGTAGATGAGGGTGCCGTCCTGCAGGGAGGAGTCCTGGGTCACGGTCACC
ACGCCGCCGTCCTCGAAGTTCATCACGCGCTCCCACTTGAAGCCCTCGGGGAAGGACTGCTTGAGGTAGT
CGGGGATGTCGGCGGGGTGCTTGATGTACGCCTTGGAGCCGTAGAAGAACTGGGGGGACAGGATGTCCCA
GGCGAAGGGC
