>Addgene plasmid #85001 | E2-Crimson-FKBP(L) | addgene partial sequence | sequence record 167697 | mCherry-F 5'-ccccgtaatgcagaagaaga-3'
GCACTCCCCCGCGACGGCGTGCTGAAGGGCGAGAACCACATGGCGCTGAAGCTGAAGGGCGGCGGCCACT
ACCTGTGTGAGTTCAAGTCCATCTACATGGCCAAGAAGCCCGTGAAGCTGCCCGGCTACCACTACGTGGA
CTACAAGCTCGACATCACCTCCCACAACGAGGACTACACCGTGGTGGAGCAGTACGAGCGCGCCGAGGCC
CGCCACCACCTGTTCCAGGGATCCTCTAGAGGAGTGCAGGTGGAAACCATCTCCCCAGGAGACGGGCGCA
CCTTCCCCAAGCGCGGCCAGACCTGCGTGGTGCACTACACCGGGATGCTTGAAGATGGAAAGAAACTAGA
TTCCTCCCGGGACAGAAACAAGCCCTTTAAGTTTATGCTAGGCAAGCAGGAGGTGATCCGAGGCTGGGAA
GAAGGGGTTGCCCAGATGAGTGTGGGTCAGAGAGCCAAACTGACTATATCTCCAGATTATGCCTATGGTG
CCACTGGGCACCCAGGCATCATCCCACCACATGCCACTCTCGTCTTCGATGTGGAGCTTCTAAAACTGGA
ATAAACTAGAGTCATCATGTAATTAGTTATGTCACGCTTACATTCACGCCCTCCCCCCACATCCGCTCTA
ACCGAAAAGGGAGGAGTTAGACAACCTGAAGTCTAGGTCCCTATTTATTTTTTTATAGTTATGTTAGTAT
TAAGAACGTTATTTATATTTCAAATTTTTCTTTTTTTTCTGTACAGACGCGTGTACGCATGTAACATTAT
ACTGAAAACCTTGCTTGAGAAGGTTTTGGGACGCTCGAAGGCTTTAATTTGCAAGCTTGGCGTAATCATG
GTCATAGCTGTTTCCTGTGTGAAATTGTTATCCGCTCACAATTCCACACAACATACGAGCCGGAAGCATA
AAGTGTAAAGCCTGGGGTGCCTAATGAGTGAGCTAACTCACATTAATTGCGTTGCGCTCACTGCCCGCTT
TCCAGTCGGGAAACCTGTCGTGCCAGCTGCATTAATGAATCGGCCA
